Addgene plasmid #165442: pAAV-CMV-mCherry-NLS
Purpose: Expresses nuclear mCherry from CMV promoter
Depositing lab: Esteban Engel. Depositing organization: Princeton University. Publication: Novel tool to quantify with single-cell resolution the number of incoming AAV genomes co-expressed in the mouse nervous system. Maturana CJ, Verpeut JL, Kooshkbaghi M, Engel EA. Gene Ther. 2021 Jun 28. pii: 10.1038/s41434-021-00272-8. doi: 10.1038/s41434-021-00272-8. PubMed 34176926.
Backbone
  Vector backbone: pAAV-CMV-EGFP-NLS
  Backbone manufacturer: Esteban Engel lab
  Total vector size (bp): 5121
  Modifications to backbone: Replaced EGFP with mCherry
  Vector type: Mammalian Expression, AAV
Growth in bacteria
  Bacterial resistance: Ampicillin, 100 μg/mL
  Growth temperature: 37°C
  Growth strain: NEB Stable
  Copy number: High Copy
Gene/Insert
  Gene/Insert name: mCherry-NLS
  Insert size (bp): 804
  Promoter: CMV
  Tag / fusion protein: NLS (C terminal on insert)
  Cloning method: Restriction Enzyme; 5′ cloning site NheI (not destroyed); 3′ cloning site XhoI (not destroyed)
  Sequencing primers: 5′ agaGCTAGCatggtgagcaagggcgagg; 3′ acaCTCGAGgcttgtacagctcgtccatgcc
Terms and licenses: Academic/Nonprofit Terms; Industry Terms: Not Available to Industry
How to cite: pAAV-CMV-mCherry-NLS was a gift from Esteban Engel (Addgene plasmid # 165442 ; http://n2t.net/addgene:165442 ; RRID:Addgene_165442)
