[The description below was written by a language model from this plasmid's Addgene catalogue record and pLannotate feature annotations shown in this document.]
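Description:
pAAV-CMV-mCherry-NLS is an adeno-associated virus transfer plasmid for mammalian expression of a nuclear-localized red fluorescent protein. It was derived from pAAV-CMV-EGFP-NLS by replacing EGFP with mCherry between retained NheI and XhoI sites. In bacteria it is maintained as a high-copy plasmid through a ColE1/pUC-type origin and selected with ampicillin via the β-lactamase gene and its native promoter. An f1 phage origin is also present in the backbone. The short lacZα, lacI and SV40 large T antigen hits in the annotation are fragments, most likely cloning remnants rather than functional elements.

The expression cassette sits between two AAV2 inverted terminal repeats, which are the cis elements needed for replication and packaging of the intervening DNA into AAV particles when rep, cap and helper functions are supplied in trans. One ITR is annotated only as a fragment spanning the sequence origin. Within the ITRs, the human CMV immediate-early promoter drives mCherry carrying a C-terminal nuclear localization signal. The NLS is not separately annotated, but the catalogue lists an 804 bp insert, compared with a roughly 700 bp mCherry coding feature. A WPRE follows to enhance transcript stability and expression. An SV40 polyadenylation signal lies downstream, although the table annotates it on the minus strand.

The catalogue gives a total size of 5121 bp, whereas the annotated sequencing record is 4,813 nt, and the record does not explain this discrepancy. Confining the fluorescence to nuclei makes individual transduced cells easy to score. The associated work used such reporters to quantify, at single-cell resolution, how many incoming AAV genomes are co-expressed in the mouse nervous system.
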