Features (pLannotate 1.2.2; 14 found; start..end, strand, type, name):
    191..394     +  promoter       CMV promoter: human cytomegalovirus (CMV) immediate early promoter
    423..1130    +  CDS            mCherry: mCherry is a basic (constitutively fluorescent) red fluorescent protein published in 2004, derived from Discosoma sp.. It is reported to be a very rapidly-maturing monomer with low acid sensitivity.
   1251..1839    +  misc_feature   WPRE: woodchuck hepatitis virus posttranscriptional regulatory element
   1840..1859    +  misc_feature   MCS (fragment): pBluescript multiple cloning site
   1888..2009    -  polyA_signal   SV40 poly(A) signal: SV40 polyadenylation signal
   2032..2100    -  CDS            large T antigen (fragment): large T antigen from SV40 (simian virus 40)
   2171..2304    +  repeat_region  AAV2 ITR: inverted terminal repeat of adeno-associated virus serotype 2 inverted
   2298..2354    -  CDS            lacI (fragment): lac repressor; lacI; The lac repressor binds to the lac operator to inhibit transcription in E. coli. This inhibition can be relieved by adding lactose or isopropyl-β-D-thiogalactopyranoside (IPTG).
   2537..3125    -  rep_origin     ori: high-copy-number ColE1/pMB1/pBR322/pUC origin of replication
   3296..4156    -  CDS            AmpR: β-lactamase; bla; confers resistance to ampicillin, carbenicillin, and related antibiotics
   4157..4261    -  promoter       AmpR promoter: bla
   4314..4742    -  rep_origin     f1 ori (sequence partly withheld): f1 bacteriophage origin of replication; arrow indicates direction of (+) strand synthesis
   4747..3       -  CDS            lacZα (fragment) (across the origin): LacZα fragment of β-galactosidase; lacZ fragment
   4811..130     -  repeat_region  AAV2 ITR (fragment) (across the origin): inverted terminal repeat of adeno-associated virus serotype 2 inverted
>Addgene plasmid #165442 | pAAV-CMV-mCherry-NLS | addgene full sequence | sequence record 330042 | Addgene NGS Result
CTGCGCGCTCGCTCGCTCACTGAGGCCGCCCGGGCAAAGCCCGGGCGTCGGGCGACCTTTGGTCGCCCGG
CCTCAGTGAGCGAGCGAGCGCGCAGAGAGGGAGTGGCCAACTCCATCACTAGGGGTTCCTTGTAGTTAAT
GATTAACCCGCCATGCTACTTATCTACGTAGCCATGCTCTAGGAAGATCTGTGATGCGGTTTTGGCAGTA
CATCAATGGGCGTGGATAGCGGTTTGACTCACGGGGATTTCCAAGTCTCCACCCCATTGACGTCAATGGG
AGTTTGTTTTGGCACCAAAATCAACGGGACTTTCCAAAATGTCGTAACAACTCCGCCCCATTGACGCAAA
TGGGCGGTAGGCGTGTACGGTGGGAGGTCTATATAAGCAGAGCTGGTTTAGTGAACCGTCAGATCCGCTA
GCATGGTGAGCAAGGGCGAGGAGGATAACATGGCCATCATCAAGGAGTTCATGCGCTTCAAGGTGCACAT
GGAGGGCTCCGTGAACGGCCACGAGTTCGAGATCGAGGGCGAGGGCGAGGGCCGCCCCTACGAGGGCACC
CAGACCGCCAAGCTGAAGGTGACCAAGGGTGGCCCCCTGCCCTTCGCCTGGGACATCCTGTCCCCTCAGT
TCATGTACGGCTCCAAGGCCTACGTGAAGCACCCCGCCGACATCCCCGACTACTTGAAGCTGTCCTTCCC
CGAGGGCTTCAAGTGGGAGCGCGTGATGAACTTCGAGGACGGCGGCGTGGTGACCGTGACCCAGGACTCC
TCCCTGCAGGACGGCGAGTTCATCTACAAGGTGAAGCTGCGCGGCACCAACTTCCCCTCCGACGGCCCCG
TAATGCAGAAGAAGACCATGGGCTGGGAGGCCTCCTCCGAGCGGATGTACCCCGAGGACGGCGCCCTGAA
GGGCGAGATCAAGCAGAGGCTGAAGCTGAAGGACGGCGGCCACTACGACGCTGAGGTCAAGACCACCTAC
AAGGCCAAGAAGCCCGTGCAGCTGCCCGGCGCCTACAACGTCAACATCAAGTTGGACATCACCTCCCACA
ACGAGGACTACACCATCGTGGAACAGTACGAACGCGCCGAGGGCCGCCACTCCACCGGCGGCATGGACGA
GCTGTACAAGCCTCGAGCTGATCCTGCTGCCAAACGCGTTAAACTAGACCCTGCTGCCAAACGCGTTAAA
CTAGACCCTGCTGCCAAACGCGTTAAACTAGACTAAAGCGGCCGCGACAAGCTTATCGATAATCAACCTC
TGGATTACAAAATTTGTGAAAGATTGACTGGTATTCTTAACTATGTTGCTCCTTTTACGCTATGTGGATA
CGCTGCTTTAATGCCTTTGTATCATGCTATTGCTTCCCGTATGGCTTTCATTTTCTCCTCCTTGTATAAA
TCCTGGTTGCTGTCTCTTTATGAGGAGTTGTGGCCCGTTGTCAGGCAACGTGGCGTGGTGTGCACTGTGT
TTGCTGACGCAACCCCCACTGGTTGGGGCATTGCCACCACCTGTCAGCTCCTTTCCGGGACTTTCGCTTT
CCCCCTCCCTATTGCCACGGCGGAACTCATCGCCGCCTGCCTTGCCCGCTGCTGGACAGGGGCTCGGCTG
TTGGGCACTGACAATTCCGTGGTGTTGTCGGGGAAATCATCGTCCTTTCCTTGGCTGCTCGCCTGTGTTG
CCACCTGGATTCTGCGCGGGACGTCCTTCTGCTACGTCCCTTCGGCCCTCAATCCAGCGGACCTTCCTTC
CCGCGGCCTGCTGCCGGCTCTGCGGCCTCTTCCGCGTCTTCGCCTTCGCCCTCAGACGAGTCGGATCTCC
CTTTGGGCCGCCTCCCCGCATCGATACCGTCGACCTCGACCCGGGCGGCCGCTTCGAGCAGACATGATAA
GATACATTGATGAGTTTGGACAAACCACAACTAGAATGCAGTGAAAAAAATGCTTTATTTGTGAAATTTG
TGATGCTATTGCTTTATTTGTAACCATTATAAGCTGCAATAAACAAGTTAACAACAACAATTGCATTCAT
TTTATGTTTCAGGTTCAGGGGGAGATGTGGGAGGTTTTTTAAAGCAAGTAAAACCTCTACAAATGTGGTA
AAATCGATAAGGATCTTCCTAGAGCATGGCTACGTAGATAAGTAGCATGGCGGGTTAATCATTAACTACA
AGGAACCCCTAGTGATGGAGTTGGCCACTCCCTCTCTGCGCGCTCGCTCGCTCACTGAGGCCGGGCGACC
AAAGGTCGCCCGACGCCCGGGCTTTGCCCGGGCGGCCTCAGTGAGCGAGCGAGCGCGCAGCTGCATTAAT
GAATCGGCCAACGCGCGGGGAGAGGCGGTTTGCGTATTGGGCGCTCTTCCGCTTCCTCGCTCACTGACTC
GCTGCGCTCGGTCGTTCGGCTGCGGCGAGCGGTATCAGCTCACTCAAAGGCGGTAATACGGTTATCCACA
GAATCAGGGGATAACGCAGGAAAGAACATGTGAGCAAAAGGCCAGCAAAAGGCCAGGAACCGTAAAAAGG
CCGCGTTGCTGGCGTTTTTCCATAGGCTCCGCCCCCCTGACGAGCATCACAAAAATCGACGCTCAAGTCA
GAGGTGGCGAAACCCGACAGGACTATAAAGATACCAGGCGTTTCCCCCTGGAAGCTCCCTCGTGCGCTCT
CCTGTTCCGACCCTGCCGCTTACCGGATACCTGTCCGCCTTTCTCCCTTCGGGAAGCGTGGCGCTTTCTC
ATAGCTCACGCTGTAGGTATCTCAGTTCGGTGTAGGTCGTTCGCTCCAAGCTGGGCTGTGTGCACGAACC
CCCCGTTCAGCCCGACCGCTGCGCCTTATCCGGTAACTATCGTCTTGAGTCCAACCCGGTAAGACACGAC
TTATCGCCACTGGCAGCAGCCACTGGTAACAGGATTAGCAGAGCGAGGTATGTAGGCGGTGCTACAGAGT
TCTTGAAGTGGTGGCCTAACTACGGCTACACTAGAAGAACAGTATTTGGTATCTGCGCTCTGCTGAAGCC
AGTTACCTTCGGAAAAAGAGTTGGTAGCTCTTGATCCGGCAAACAAACCACCGCTGGTAGCGGTGGTTTT
TTTGTTTGCAAGCAGCAGATTACGCGCAGAAAAAAAGGATCTCAAGAAGATCCTTTGATCTTTTCTACGG
GGTCTGACGCTCAGTGGAACGAAAACTCACGTTAAGGGATTTTGGTCATGAGATTATCAAAAAGGATCTT
CACCTAGATCCTTTTAAATTAAAAATGAAGTTTTAAATCAATCTAAAGTATATATGAGTAAACTTGGTCT
GACAGTTACCAATGCTTAATCAGTGAGGCACCTATCTCAGCGATCTGTCTATTTCGTTCATCCATAGTTG
CCTGACTCCCCGTCGTGTAGATAACTACGATACGGGAGGGCTTACCATCTGGCCCCAGTGCTGCAATGAT
ACCGCGAGACCCACGCTCACCGGCTCCAGATTTATCAGCAATAAACCAGCCAGCCGGAAGGGCCGAGCGC
AGAAGTGGTCCTGCAACTTTATCCGCCTCCATCCAGTCTATTAATTGTTGCCGGGAAGCTAGAGTAAGTA
GTTCGCCAGTTAATAGTTTGCGCAACGTTGTTGCCATTGCTACAGGCATCGTGGTGTCACGCTCGTCGTT
TGGTATGGCTTCATTCAGCTCCGGTTCCCAACGATCAAGGCGAGTTACATGATCCCCCATGTTGTGCAAA
AAAGCGGTTAGCTCCTTCGGTCCTCCGATCGTTGTCAGAAGTAAGTTGGCCGCAGTGTTATCACTCATGG
TTATGGCAGCACTGCATAATTCTCTTACTGTCATGCCATCCGTAAGATGCTTTTCTGTGACTGGTGAGTA
CTCAACCAAGTCATTCTGAGAATAGTGTATGCGGCGACCGAGTTGCTCTTGCCCGGCGTCAATACGGGAT
AATACCGCGCCACATAGCAGAACTTTAAAAGTGCTCATCATTGGAAAACGTTCTTCGGGGCGAAAACTCT
CAAGGATCTTACCGCTGTTGAGATCCAGTTCGATGTAACCCACTCGTGCACCCAACTGATCTTCAGCATC
TTTTACTTTCACCAGCGTTTCTGGGTGAGCAAAAACAGGAAGGCAAAATGCCGCAAAAAAGGGAATAAGG
GCGACACGGAAATGTTGAATACTCATACTCTTCCTTTTTCAATATTATTGAAGCATTTATCAGGGTTATT
GTCTCATGAGCGGATACATATTTGAATGTATTTAGAAAAATAAACAAATAGGGGTTCCGCGCACATTTCC
CCGAAAAGTGCCACCTAAATTGTAAGCGTTAATATTTTGTTAAAATTCGCGTTAAATTTTTGTTAAATCA
GCTCATTTTTTAACCAATAGGCCGAAATCGGCAAAATCCCTTATAAATCAAAAGAATAGACCGAGATAGG
GT
[37 nt withheld, positions 4413-4449]
AAAGAACGTGGACTCCAACGTCAAAGG
[49 nt withheld, positions 4477-4525]
T
[91 nt withheld, positions 4527-4617]
G
[124 nt withheld, positions 4619-4742]
CCCATTCGCCATTCAGGCTGCGCAACTGTTGGGAAGGGCGATCGGTGCGGGCCTCTTCGCTATTACGCCA
G
